Addgene plasmid #116240: pHAGE-EGFR-E709A
Purpose: Lentiviral expression of EGFR E709A
Depositing lab: Gordon Mills & Kenneth Scott. Depositing organization: Baylor College of Medicine. Publication: Systematic Functional Annotation of Somatic Mutations in Cancer. Ng PK, Li J, Jeong KJ, Shao S, Chen H, Tsang YH, Sengupta S, Wang Z, Bhavana VH, Tran R, Soewito S, Minussi DC, Moreno D, Kong K, Dogruluk T, Lu H, Gao J, Tokheim C, Zhou DC, Johnson AM, Zeng J, Ip CKM, Ju Z, Wester M, Yu S, Li Y, Vellano CP, Schultz N, Karchin R, Ding L, Lu Y, Cheung LWT, Chen K, Shaw KR, Meric-Bernstam F, Scott KL, Yi S, Sahni N, Liang H, Mills GB. Cancer Cell. 2018 Mar 12;33(3):450-462.e10. doi: 10.1016/j.ccell.2018.01.021. PubMed 29533785.
Backbone
  Vector backbone: pHAGE
  Vector type: Lentiviral
Growth in bacteria
  Bacterial resistance: Ampicillin, 100 μg/mL
  Growth temperature: 37°C
  Growth strain: Stbl3
  Copy number: High Copy
Gene/Insert
  Gene/Insert name: EGFR
  Species: H. sapiens (human)
  Mutation: E709A
  Entrez Gene: EGFR (a.k.a. ERBB, ERBB1, ERRP, HER1, NISBD2, NNCIS, PIG61, mENA)
  Cloning method: Gateway Cloning
Terms and licenses: Academic/Nonprofit Terms; Industry Terms: Not Available to Industry
How to cite: pHAGE-EGFR-E709A was a gift from Gordon Mills & Kenneth Scott (Addgene plasmid # 116240 ; http://n2t.net/addgene:116240 ; RRID:Addgene_116240)
