[The description below was written by a language model from this plasmid's Addgene catalogue record and the feature table of its GenBank file.]
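Description:
pHAGE-EGFR-E709A is a 12.1 kb HIV-1-based lentiviral expression plasmid built on the pHAGE backbone and carrying the human epidermal growth factor receptor (EGFR) open reading frame with the E709A point mutation. In bacteria it is maintained through a high-copy ColE1/pUC-type origin and selected with ampicillin via the beta-lactamase gene. The viral portion contains a full-length HIV-1 LTR upstream (annotated in the table as a 3' LTR but positioned as the 5' LTR of the vector genome), the Psi packaging signal, the Rev response element for Rev-dependent nuclear export of the genomic RNA, the cPPT/CTS element that aids nuclear import, and a U3-deleted 3' LTR that makes the integrated provirus self-inactivating. Packaging and envelope functions are not encoded and must be supplied in trans.

The payload is a single bicistronic transcription unit driven by the strong constitutive human EF-1-alpha promoter, including its first intron. The EGFR coding sequence was introduced by Gateway recombination and sits between attB1 and attB2 sites. Downstream lie short T3 and T7 promoter sequences, an attB4 site and a V5 epitope tag. The V5 tag is separated from the EGFR coding sequence by these elements, and the record does not indicate that it is fused to the receptor. An EMCV IRES then directs translation of puromycin N-acetyltransferase from the same mRNA, so puromycin selection enriches for transduced cells expressing the transgene, and a WPRE enhances transcript stability and expression. The construct is intended for stable lentiviral expression of this EGFR variant in mammalian cells, and comes from a systematic effort to functionally annotate somatic mutations found in cancer.
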