LOCUS       Exported 12122 bp ds-DNA circular SYN 13-MAY-2021
DEFINITION  Lentiviral expression of EGFR E709A.
ACCESSION   .
VERSION     .
KEYWORDS    pHAGE-EGFR-E709A
SOURCE      synthetic DNA construct
  ORGANISM  synthetic DNA construct
REFERENCE   1 (bases 1 to 12122)
  AUTHORS   Ng PK, Li J, Jeong KJ, Shao S, Chen H, Tsang YH, Sengupta S, Wang Z,
            Bhavana VH, Tran R, Soewito S, Minussi DC, Moreno D, Kong K,
            Dogruluk T, Lu H, Gao J, Tokheim C, Zhou DC, Johnson AM, Zeng J, Ip
            CKM, Ju Z, Wester M, Yu S, Li Y, Vellano CP, Schultz N, Karchin R,
            Ding L, Lu Y, Cheung LWT, Chen K, Shaw KR, Meric-Bernstam F, Scott
            KL, Yi S, Sahni N, Liang H, Mills GB
  TITLE     Systematic Functional Annotation of Somatic Mutations in Cancer.
  JOURNAL   Cancer Cell. 2018 Mar 12;33(3):450-462.e10. doi:
            10.1016/j.ccell.2018.01.021.
  PUBMED    29533785
REFERENCE   2 (bases 1 to 12122)
  AUTHORS   .
  TITLE     Direct Submission
  JOURNAL   Exported May 13, 2021 from SnapGene Server 1.1.58
            http://www.snapgene.com
FEATURES             Location/Qualifiers
     source          1..12122
                     /organism="synthetic DNA construct"
                     /mol_type="other DNA"
     misc_feature    110..227
                     /label=cPPT/CTS
                     /note="central polypurine tract and central termination
                     sequence of HIV-1"
     promoter        275..1453
                     /label=EF-1-alpha promoter
                     /note="strong constitutive promoter for human elongation
                     factor EF-1-alpha"
     intron          506..1444
                     /label=EF-1-alpha intron A
                     /note="intron upstream of the start codon of human
                     EF-1-alpha"
     primer_bind     1401..1421
                     /label=EF1a-F
                     /note="Human elongation factor-1a promoter, forward primer"
     protein_bind    1473..1497
                     /gene="mutant version of attB"
                     /label=attB1
                     /bound_moiety="BP Clonase(TM)"
                     /note="recombination site for the Gateway(R) BP reaction"
     CDS             1500..5132
                     /codon_start=1
                     /product="precursor of human epidermal growth factor
                     receptor"
                     /label=EGFR
                     /translation="MRPSGTAGAALLALLAALCPASRALEEKKVCQGTSNKLTQLGTFE
                     DHFLSLQRMFNNCEVVLGNLEITYVQRNYDLSFLKTIQEVAGYVLIALNTVERIPLENL
                     QIIRGNMYYENSYALAVLSNYDANKTGLKELPMRNLQEILHGAVRFSNNPALCNVESIQ
                     WRDIVSSDFLSNMSMDFQNHLGSCQKCDPSCPNGSCWGAGEENCQKLTKIICAQQCSGR
                     CRGKSPSDCCHNQCAAGCTGPRESDCLVCRKFRDEATCKDTCPPLMLYNPTTYQMDVNP
                     EGKYSFGATCVKKCPRNYVVTDHGSCVRACGADSYEMEEDGVRKCKKCEGPCRKVCNGI
                     GIGEFKDSLSINATNIKHFKNCTSISGDLHILPVAFRGDSFTHTPPLDPQELDILKTVK
                     EITGFLLIQAWPENRTDLHAFENLEIIRGRTKQHGQFSLAVVSLNITSLGLRSLKEISD
                     GDVIISGNKNLCYANTINWKKLFGTSGQKTKIISNRGENSCKATGQVCHALCSPEGCWG
                     PEPRDCVSCRNVSRGRECVDKCNLLEGEPREFVENSECIQCHPECLPQAMNITCTGRGP
                     DNCIQCAHYIDGPHCVKTCPAGVMGENNTLVWKYADAGHVCHLCHPNCTYGCTGPGLEG
                     CPTNGPKIPSIATGMVGALLLLLVVALGIGLFMRRRHIVRKRTLRRLLQERELVEPLTP
                     SGEAPNQALLRILKATEFKKIKVLGSGAFGTVYKGLWIPEGEKVKIPVAIKELREATSP
                     KANKEILDEAYVMASVDNPHVCRLLGICLTSTVQLITQLMPFGCLLDYVREHKDNIGSQ
                     YLLNWCVQIAKGMNYLEDRRLVHRDLAARNVLVKTPQHVKITDFGLAKLLGAEEKEYHA
                     EGGKVPIKWMALESILHRIYTHQSDVWSYGVTVWELMTFGSKPYDGIPASEISSILEKG
                     ERLPQPPICTIDVYMIMVKCWMIDADSRPKFRELIIEFSKMARDPQRYLVIQGDERMHL
                     PSPTDSNFYRALMDEEDMDDVVDADEYLIPQQGFFSSPSTSRTPLLSSLSATSNNSTVA
                     CIDRNGLQSCPIKEDSFLQRYSSDPTGALTEDSIDDTFLPVPEYINQSVPKRPAGSVQN
                     PVYHNQPLNPAPSRDPHYQDPHSTAVGNPEYLNTVQPTCVNSTFDSPAHWAQKGSHQIS
                     LDNPDYQQDFFPKEAKPNGIFKGSTAENAEYLRVAPQSSEFIGA"
     protein_bind    complement(5134..5158)
                     /gene="mutant version of attB"
                     /label=attB2
                     /bound_moiety="BP Clonase(TM)"
                     /note="recombination site for the Gateway(R) BP reaction"
     promoter        5166..5184
                     /label=T3 promoter
                     /note="promoter for bacteriophage T3 RNA polymerase"
     primer_bind     complement(5209..5228)
                     /label=T7
                     /note="T7 promoter, forward primer"
     promoter        complement(5210..5228)
                     /label=T7 promoter
                     /note="promoter for bacteriophage T7 RNA polymerase"
     protein_bind    complement(5234..5254)
                     /gene="mutant version of attB"
                     /label=attB4
                     /bound_moiety="BP Clonase(TM)"
                     /note="core recombination site for the Gateway(R) BP
                     reaction"
     CDS             5308..5349
                     /codon_start=1
                     /product="epitope tag from simian virus 5"
                     /label=V5 tag
                     /translation="GKPIPNPLLGLDST"
     misc_feature    5370..5937
                     /label=IRES
                     /note="internal ribosome entry site (IRES) of the
                     encephalomyocarditis virus (EMCV)"
     misc_feature    5387..5939
                     /label=IRES
                     /note="internal ribosome entry site (IRES) of the
                     encephalomyocarditis virus (EMCV)"
     primer_bind     complement(5531..5548)
                     /label=IRES reverse
                     /note="IRES internal ribosome entry site, reverse primer.
                     Also called pCDH-rev"
     primer_bind     5758..5777
                     /label=IRES-F
                     /note="IRES internal ribosome entry site, forward primer"
     CDS             5951..6550
                     /codon_start=1
                     /gene="pac from Streptomyces alboniger"
                     /product="puromycin N-acetyltransferase"
                     /label=PuroR
                     /note="confers resistance to puromycin"
                     /translation="MTEYKPTVRLATRDDVPRAVRTLAAAFADYPATRHTVDPDRHIER
                     VTELQELFLTRVGLDIGKVWVADDGAAVAVWTTPESVEAGAVFAEIGPRMAELSGSRLA
                     AQQQMEGLLAPHRPKEPAWFLATVGVSPDHQGKGLGSAVVLPGVEAAERAGVPAFLETS
                     APRNLPFYERLGFTVTADVEVPEGPRTWCMTRKPGA"
     primer_bind     complement(5951..5970)
                     /label=Puro-R
                     /note="Puromycin resistance gene, reverse primer. Also
                     called puro-variant-R"
     primer_bind     6447..6467
                     /label=Puro-F
                     /note="Puromycin resistance gene, forward primer"
     misc_feature    6564..7152
                     /label=WPRE
                     /note="woodchuck hepatitis virus posttranscriptional
                     regulatory element"
     primer_bind     complement(6617..6637)
                     /label=WPRE-R
                     /note="WPRE, reverse primer"
     CDS             complement(7035..7046)
                     /codon_start=1
                     /product="Factor Xa recognition and cleavage site"
                     /label=Factor Xa site
                     /translation="IEGR"
     LTR             7227..7460
                     /label=3' LTR (Delta-U3)
                     /note="self-inactivating 3' long terminal repeat (LTR) from
                     HIV-1"
     primer_bind     complement(7579..7597)
                     /label=pBRforEco
                     /note="pBR322 vectors, upsteam of EcoRI site, forward
                     primer"
     promoter        7665..7769
                     /gene="bla"
                     /label=AmpR promoter
     CDS             7770..8630
                     /codon_start=1
                     /gene="bla"
                     /product="beta-lactamase"
                     /label=AmpR
                     /note="confers resistance to ampicillin, carbenicillin, and
                     related antibiotics"
                     /translation="MSIQHFRVALIPFFAAFCLPVFAHPETLVKVKDAEDQLGARVGYI
                     ELDLNSGKILESFRPEERFPMMSTFKVLLCGAVLSRVDAGQEQLGRRIHYSQNDLVEYS
                     PVTEKHLTDGMTVRELCSAAITMSDNTAANLLLTTIGGPKELTAFLHNMGDHVTRLDRW
                     EPELNEAIPNDERDTTMPVAMATTLRKLLTGELLTLASRQQLIDWMEADKVAGPLLRSA
                     LPAGWFIADKSGAGERGSRGIIAALGPDGKPSRIVVIYTTGSQATMDERNRQIAEIGAS
                     LIKHW"
     primer_bind     complement(7988..8007)
                     /label=Amp-R
                     /note="Ampicillin resistance gene, reverse primer"
     rep_origin      8801..9389
                     /direction=RIGHT
                     /label=ori
                     /note="high-copy-number ColE1/pMB1/pBR322/pUC origin of
                     replication"
     primer_bind     9290..9309
                     /label=pBR322ori-F
                     /note="pBR322 origin, forward primer"
     primer_bind     9543..9560
                     /label=L4440
                     /note="L4440 vector, forward primer"
     primer_bind     9652..9671
                     /label=SV40pro-F
                     /note="SV40 promoter/origin, forward primer"
     protein_bind    9800..9821
                     /label=CAP binding site
                     /bound_moiety="E. coli catabolite activator protein"
                     /note="CAP binding activates transcription in the presence
                     of cAMP."
     promoter        9836..9866
                     /label=lac promoter
                     /note="promoter for the E. coli lac operon"
     protein_bind    9874..9890
                     /label=lac operator
                     /bound_moiety="lac repressor encoded by lacI"
                     /note="The lac repressor binds to the lac operator to
                     inhibit transcription in E. coli. This inhibition can be
                     relieved by adding lactose or
                     isopropyl-beta-D-thiogalactopyranoside (IPTG)."
     primer_bind     9879..9901
                     /label=M13/pUC Reverse
                     /note="In lacZ gene"
     primer_bind     9898..9914
                     /label=M13 rev
                     /note="common sequencing primer, one of multiple similar
                     variants"
     primer_bind     9898..9914
                     /label=M13 Reverse
                     /note="In lacZ gene. Also called M13-rev"
     primer_bind     9964..9983
                     /label=EBV-rev
                     /note="SV40 polyA terminator, reverse primer"
     LTR             10175..10808
                     /label=3' LTR
                     /note="3' long terminal repeat (LTR) from HIV-1"
     misc_feature    10855..10980
                     /label=HIV-1 Psi
                     /note="packaging signal of human immunodeficiency virus
                     type 1"
     misc_feature    11477..11710
                     /label=RRE
                     /note="The Rev response element (RRE) of HIV-1 allows for
                     Rev-dependent mRNA export from the nucleus to the
                     cytoplasm."
     CDS             11895..11939
                     /codon_start=1
                     /product="antigenic peptide corresponding to amino acids
                     655 to 669 of the HIV envelope protein gp41 (Lutje Hulsik
                     et al., 2013)"
                     /label=gp41 peptide
                     /note="recognized by the 2H10 single-chain llama nanobody"
                     /translation="KNEQELLELDKWASL"
ORIGIN
        1 gaaggaatag aagaagaagg tggagagaga gacagagaca gatccattcg attagtgaac
       61 ggatctcgac ggtatcgccg aattcacaaa tggcagtatt catccacaat tttaaaagaa
      121 aaggggggat tggggggtac agtgcagggg aaagaatagt agacataata gcaacagaca
      181 tacaaactaa agaattacaa aaacaaatta caaaaattca aaattttcgg gtttattaca
      241 gggacagcag agatccagtt tggactagtc gtgaggctcc ggtgcccgtc agtgggcaga
      301 gcgcacatcg cccacagtcc ccgagaagtt ggggggaggg gtcggcaatt gaaccggtgc
      361 ctagagaagg tggcgcgggg taaactggga aagtgatgtc gtgtactggc tccgcctttt
      421 tcccgagggt gggggagaac cgtatataag tgcagtagtc gccgtgaacg ttctttttcg
      481 caacgggttt gccgccagaa cacaggtaag tgccgtgtgt ggttcccgcg ggcctggcct
      541 ctttacgggt tatggccctt gcgtgccttg aattacttcc acctggctgc agtacgtgat
      601 tcttgatccc gagcttcggg ttggaagtgg gtgggagagt tcgaggcctt gcgcttaagg
      661 agccccttcg cctcgtgctt gagttgaggc ctggcctggg cgctggggcc gccgcgtgcg
      721 aatctggtgg caccttcgcg cctgtctcgc tgctttcgat aagtctctag ccatttaaaa
      781 tttttgatga cctgctgcga cgcttttttt ctggcaagat agtcttgtaa atgcgggcca
      841 agatctgcac actggtattt cggtttttgg ggccgcgggc ggcgacgggg cccgtgcgtc
      901 ccagcgcaca tgttcggcga ggcggggcct gcgagcgcgg ccaccgagaa tcggacgggg
      961 gtagtctcaa gctggccggc ctgctctggt gcctggcctc gcgccgccgt gtatcgcccc
     1021 gccctgggcg gcaaggctgg cccggtcggc accagttgcg tgagcggaaa gatggccgct
     1081 tcccggccct gctgcaggga gctcaaaatg gaggacgcgg cgctcgggag agcgggcggg
     1141 tgagtcaccc acacaaagga aaagggcctt tccgtcctca gccgtcgctt catgtgactc
     1201 cacggagtac cgggcgccgt ccaggcacct cgattagttc tcgagctttt ggagtacgtc
     1261 gtctttaggt tggggggagg ggttttatgc gatggagttt ccccacactg agtgggtgga
     1321 gactgaagtt aggccagctt ggcacttgat gtaattctcc ttggaatttg ccctttttga
     1381 gtttggatct tggttcattc tcaagcctca gacagtggtt caaagttttt ttcttccatt
     1441 tcaggtgtcg tgaagcggcc ctgcagatat caacaagttt gtacaaaaaa gcaggcacca
     1501 tgcgaccctc cgggacggcc ggggcagcgc tcctggcgct gctggctgcg ctctgcccgg
     1561 cgagtcgggc tctggaggaa aagaaagttt gccaaggcac gagtaacaag ctcacgcagt
     1621 tgggcacttt tgaagatcat tttctcagcc tccagaggat gttcaataac tgtgaggtgg
     1681 tccttgggaa tttggaaatt acctatgtgc agaggaatta tgatctttcc ttcttaaaga
     1741 ccatccagga ggtggctggt tatgtcctca ttgccctcaa cacagtggag cgaattcctt
     1801 tggaaaacct gcagatcatc agaggaaata tgtactacga aaattcctat gccttagcag
     1861 tcttatctaa ctatgatgca aataaaaccg gactgaagga gctgcccatg agaaatttac
     1921 aggaaatcct gcatggcgcc gtgcggttca gcaacaaccc tgccctgtgc aacgtggaga
     1981 gcatccagtg gcgggacata gtcagcagtg actttctcag caacatgtcg atggacttcc
     2041 agaaccacct gggcagctgc caaaagtgtg atccaagctg tcccaatggg agctgctggg
     2101 gtgcaggaga ggagaactgc cagaaactga ccaaaatcat ctgtgcccag cagtgctccg
     2161 ggcgctgccg tggcaagtcc cccagtgact gctgccacaa ccagtgtgct gcaggctgca
     2221 caggcccccg ggagagcgac tgcctggtct gccgcaaatt ccgagacgaa gccacgtgca
     2281 aggacacctg ccccccactc atgctctaca accccaccac gtaccagatg gatgtgaacc
     2341 ccgagggcaa atacagcttt ggtgccacct gcgtgaagaa gtgtccccgt aattatgtgg
     2401 tgacagatca cggctcgtgc gtccgagcct gtggggccga cagctatgag atggaggaag
     2461 acggcgtccg caagtgtaag aagtgcgaag ggccttgccg caaagtgtgt aacggaatag
     2521 gtattggtga atttaaagac tcactctcca taaatgctac gaatattaaa cacttcaaaa
     2581 actgcacctc catcagtggc gatctccaca tcctgccggt ggcatttagg ggtgactcct
     2641 tcacacatac tcctcctctg gatccacagg aactggatat tctgaaaacc gtaaaggaaa
     2701 tcacagggtt tttgctgatt caggcttggc ctgaaaacag gacggacctc catgcctttg
     2761 agaacctaga aatcatacgc ggcaggacca agcaacatgg tcagttttct cttgcagtcg
     2821 tcagcctgaa cataacatcc ttgggattac gctccctcaa ggagataagt gatggagatg
     2881 tgataatttc aggaaacaaa aatttgtgct atgcaaatac aataaactgg aaaaaactgt
     2941 ttgggacctc cggtcagaaa accaaaatta taagcaacag aggtgaaaac agctgcaagg
     3001 ccacaggcca ggtctgccat gccttgtgct cccccgaggg ctgctggggc ccggagccca
     3061 gggactgcgt ctcttgccgg aatgtcagcc gaggcaggga atgcgtggac aagtgcaacc
     3121 ttctggaggg tgagccaagg gagtttgtgg agaactctga gtgcatacag tgccacccag
     3181 agtgcctgcc tcaggccatg aacatcacct gcacaggacg gggaccagac aactgtatcc
     3241 agtgtgccca ctacattgac ggcccccact gcgtcaagac ctgcccggca ggagtcatgg
     3301 gagaaaacaa caccctggtc tggaagtacg cagacgccgg ccatgtgtgc cacctgtgcc
     3361 atccaaactg cacctacgga tgcactgggc caggtcttga aggctgtcca acgaatgggc
     3421 ctaagatccc gtccatcgcc actgggatgg tgggggccct cctcttgctg ctggtggtgg
     3481 ccctggggat cggcctcttc atgcgaaggc gccacatcgt tcggaagcgc acgctgcgga
     3541 ggctgctgca ggagagggag cttgtggagc ctcttacacc cagtggagaa gctcccaacc
     3601 aagctctctt gaggatcttg aaggcaactg aattcaaaaa gatcaaagtg ctgggctccg
     3661 gtgcgttcgg cacggtgtat aagggactct ggatcccaga aggtgagaaa gttaaaattc
     3721 ccgtcgctat caaggaatta agagaagcaa catctccgaa agccaacaag gaaatcctcg
     3781 atgaagccta cgtgatggcc agcgtggaca acccccacgt gtgccgcctg ctgggcatct
     3841 gcctcacctc caccgtgcag ctcatcacgc agctcatgcc cttcggctgc ctcctggact
     3901 atgtccggga acacaaagac aatattggct cccagtacct gctcaactgg tgtgtgcaga
     3961 tcgcaaaggg catgaactac ttggaggacc gtcgcttggt gcaccgcgac ctggcagcca
     4021 ggaacgtact ggtgaaaaca ccgcagcatg tcaagatcac agattttggg ctggccaaac
     4081 tgctgggtgc ggaagagaaa gaataccatg cagaaggagg caaagtgcct atcaagtgga
     4141 tggcattgga atcaatttta cacagaatct atacccacca gagtgatgtc tggagctacg
     4201 gggtgaccgt ttgggagttg atgacctttg gatccaagcc atatgacgga atccctgcca
     4261 gcgagatctc ctccatcctg gagaaaggag aacgcctccc tcagccaccc atatgtacca
     4321 tcgatgtcta catgatcatg gtcaagtgct ggatgataga cgcagatagt cgcccaaagt
     4381 tccgtgagtt gatcatcgaa ttctccaaaa tggcccgaga cccccagcgc taccttgtca
     4441 ttcaggggga tgaaagaatg catttgccaa gtcctacaga ctccaacttc taccgtgccc
     4501 tgatggatga agaagacatg gacgacgtgg tggatgccga cgagtacctc atcccacagc
     4561 agggcttctt cagcagcccc tccacgtcac ggactcccct cctgagctct ctgagtgcaa
     4621 ccagcaacaa ttccaccgtg gcttgcattg atagaaatgg gctgcaaagc tgtcccatca
     4681 aggaagacag cttcttgcag cgatacagct cagaccccac aggcgccttg actgaggaca
     4741 gcatagacga caccttcctc ccagtgcctg aatacataaa ccagtccgtt cccaaaaggc
     4801 ccgctggctc tgtgcagaat cctgtctatc acaatcagcc tctgaacccc gcgcccagca
     4861 gagacccaca ctaccaggac ccccacagca ctgcagtggg caaccccgag tatctcaaca
     4921 ctgtccagcc cacctgtgtc aacagcacat tcgacagccc tgcccactgg gcccagaaag
     4981 gcagccacca aattagcctg gacaaccctg actaccagca ggacttcttt cccaaggaag
     5041 ccaagccaaa tggcatcttt aagggctcca cagctgaaaa tgcagaatac ctaagggtcg
     5101 cgccacaaag cagtgaattt attggagcat agaacccagc tttcttgtac aaagtggtga
     5161 tatccaatta accctcacta aagggttatg tagagatgaa agaaattacc ctatagtgag
     5221 tcgtattacc acccaacttt tctatacaaa gtggttgata tccagcacag tggcggccgc
     5281 tcgagtctag agggcccgcg gttcgaaggt aagcctatcc ctaaccctct cctcggtctc
     5341 gattctacgc gtaccggtta gtaatgagat ccctcccccc cccctaacgt tactggccga
     5401 agccgcttgg aataaggccg gtgtgcgttt gtctatatgt tattttccac catattgccg
     5461 tcttttggca atgtgagggc ccggaaacct ggccctgtct tcttgacgag cattcctagg
     5521 ggtctttccc ctctcgccaa aggaatgcaa ggtctgttga atgtcgtgaa ggaagcagtt
     5581 cctctggaag cttcttgaag acaaacaacg tctgtagcga ccctttgcag gcagcggaac
     5641 cccccacctg gcgacaggtg cctctgcggc caaaagccac gtgtataaga tacacctgca
     5701 aaggcggcac aaccccagtg ccacgttgtg agttggatag ttgtggaaag agtcaaatgg
     5761 ctctcctcaa gcgtattcaa caaggggctg aaggatgccc agaaggtacc ccattgtatg
     5821 ggatctgatc tggggcctcg gtgcacatgc tttacatgtg tttagtcgag gttaaaaaaa
     5881 cgtctaggcc ccccgaacca cggggacgtg gttttccttt gaaaaacacg atgataatat
     5941 ggccacacat atgaccgagt acaagcccac ggtgcgcctc gccacccgcg acgacgtccc
     6001 cagggccgta cgcaccctcg ccgccgcgtt cgccgactac cccgccacgc gccacaccgt
     6061 cgatccggac cgccacatcg agcgggtcac cgagctgcaa gaactcttcc tcacgcgcgt
     6121 cgggctcgac atcggcaagg tgtgggtcgc ggacgacggc gccgcggtgg cggtctggac
     6181 cacgccggag agcgtcgaag cgggggcggt gttcgccgag atcggcccgc gcatggccga
     6241 gttgagcggt tcccggctgg ccgcgcagca acagatggaa ggcctcctgg cgccgcaccg
     6301 gcccaaggag cccgcgtggt tcctggccac cgtcggcgtc tcgcccgacc accagggcaa
     6361 gggtctgggc agcgccgtcg tgctccccgg agtggaggcg gccgagcgcg ccggggtgcc
     6421 cgccttcctg gagacctccg cgccccgcaa cctccccttc tacgagcggc tcggcttcac
     6481 cgtcaccgcc gacgtcgagg tgcccgaagg accgcgcacc tggtgcatga cccgcaagcc
     6541 cggtgcctaa atcgatagat cctaatcaac ctctggatta caaaatttgt gaaagattga
     6601 ctggtattct taactatgtt gctcctttta cgctatgtgg atacgctgct ttaatgcctt
     6661 tgtatcatgc tattgcttcc cgtatggctt tcattttctc ctccttgtat aaatcctggt
     6721 tgctgtctct ttatgaggag ttgtggcccg ttgtcaggca acgtggcgtg gtgtgcactg
     6781 tgtttgctga cgcaaccccc actggttggg gcattgccac cacctgtcag ctcctttccg
     6841 ggactttcgc tttccccctc cctattgcca cggcggaact catcgccgcc tgccttgccc
     6901 gctgctggac aggggctcgg ctgttgggca ctgacaattc cgtggtgttg tcggggaaat
     6961 catcgtcctt tccttggctg ctcgcctgtg ttgccacctg gattctgcgc gggacgtcct
     7021 tctgctacgt cccttcggcc ctcaatccag cggaccttcc ttcccgcggc ctgctgccgg
     7081 ctctgcggcc tcttccgcgt cttcgccttc gccctcagac gagtcggatc tccctttggg
     7141 ccgcctcccc gcctgagatc ctttaagacc aatgacttac aaggcagctg tagatcttag
     7201 ccacttttta aaagaaaagg ggggactgga agggctaatt cactcccaac gaagacaaga
     7261 tctgcttttt gcttgtactg ggtctctctg gttagaccag atctgagcct gggagctctc
     7321 tggctaacta gggaacccac tgcttaagcc tcaataaagc ttgccttgag tgcttcaagt
     7381 agtgtgtgcc cgtctgttgt gtgactctgg taactagaga tccctcagac ccttttagtc
     7441 agtgtggaaa atctctagca gtagtagttc atgtcatctt attattcagt atttataact
     7501 tgcaaagaaa tgaatatcag agagtgagag gcccgggtta attaaggaaa gggctagatc
     7561 attcttgaag acgaaagggc ctcgtgatac gcctattttt ataggttaat gtcatgataa
     7621 taatggtttc ttagacgtca ggtggcactt ttcggggaaa tgtgcgcgga acccctattt
     7681 gtttattttt ctaaatacat tcaaatatgt atccgctcat gagacaataa ccctgataaa
     7741 tgcttcaata atattgaaaa aggaagagta tgagtattca acatttccgt gtcgccctta
     7801 ttcccttttt tgcggcattt tgccttcctg tttttgctca cccagaaacg ctggtgaaag
     7861 taaaagatgc tgaagatcag ttgggtgcac gagtgggtta catcgaactg gatctcaaca
     7921 gcggtaagat ccttgagagt tttcgccccg aagaacgttt tccaatgatg agcactttta
     7981 aagttctgct atgtggcgcg gtattatccc gtgttgacgc cgggcaagag caactcggtc
     8041 gccgcataca ctattctcag aatgacttgg ttgagtactc accagtcaca gaaaagcatc
     8101 ttacggatgg catgacagta agagaattat gcagtgctgc cataaccatg agtgataaca
     8161 ctgcggccaa cttacttctg acaacgatcg gaggaccgaa ggagctaacc gcttttttgc
     8221 acaacatggg ggatcatgta actcgccttg atcgttggga accggagctg aatgaagcca
     8281 taccaaacga cgagcgtgac accacgatgc ctgtagcaat ggcaacaacg ttgcgcaaac
     8341 tattaactgg cgaactactt actctagctt cccggcaaca attaatagac tggatggagg
     8401 cggataaagt tgcaggacca cttctgcgct cggcccttcc ggctggctgg tttattgctg
     8461 ataaatctgg agccggtgag cgtgggtctc gcggtatcat tgcagcactg gggccagatg
     8521 gtaagccctc ccgtatcgta gttatctaca cgacggggag tcaggcaact atggatgaac
     8581 gaaatagaca gatcgctgag ataggtgcct cactgattaa gcattggtaa ctgtcagacc
     8641 aagtttactc atatatactt tagattgatt taaaacttca tttttaattt aaaaggatct
     8701 aggtgaagat cctttttgat aatctcatga ccaaaatccc ttaacgtgag ttttcgttcc
     8761 actgagcgtc agaccccgta gaaaagatca aaggatcttc ttgagatcct ttttttctgc
     8821 gcgtaatctg ctgcttgcaa acaaaaaaac caccgctacc agcggtggtt tgtttgccgg
     8881 atcaagagct accaactctt tttccgaagg taactggctt cagcagagcg cagataccaa
     8941 atactgttct tctagtgtag ccgtagttag gccaccactt caagaactct gtagcaccgc
     9001 ctacatacct cgctctgcta atcctgttac cagtggctgc tgccagtggc gataagtcgt
     9061 gtcttaccgg gttggactca agacgatagt taccggataa ggcgcagcgg tcgggctgaa
     9121 cggggggttc gtgcacacag cccagcttgg agcgaacgac ctacaccgaa ctgagatacc
     9181 tacagcgtga gctatgagaa agcgccacgc ttcccgaagg gagaaaggcg gacaggtatc
     9241 cggtaagcgg cagggtcgga acaggagagc gcacgaggga gcttccaggg ggaaacgcct
     9301 ggtatcttta tagtcctgtc gggtttcgcc acctctgact tgagcgtcga tttttgtgat
     9361 gctcgtcagg ggggcggagc ctatggaaaa acgccagcaa cgcggccttt ttacggttcc
     9421 tggccttttg ctggcctttt gctcacatgt tctttcctgc gttatcccct gattctgtgg
     9481 ataaccgtat taccgccttt gagtgagctg ataccgctcg ccgcagccga acgaccgagc
     9541 gcagcgagtc agtgagcgag gaagcggaag agcgcccaat acgcaaaccg cctctccccg
     9601 cgcgttggcc gattcattaa tgcagcaagc tcatggctga ctaatttttt ttatttatgc
     9661 agaggccgag gccgcctcgg cctctgagct attccagaag tagtgaggag gcttttttgg
     9721 aggcctaggc ttttgcaaaa agctccccgt ggcacgacag gtttcccgac tggaaagcgg
     9781 gcagtgagcg caacgcaatt aatgtgagtt agctcactca ttaggcaccc caggctttac
     9841 actttatgct tccggctcgt atgttgtgtg gaattgtgag cggataacaa tttcacacag
     9901 gaaacagcta tgacatgatt acgaatttca caaataaagc atttttttca ctgcattcta
     9961 gttgtggttt gtccaaactc atcaatgtat cttatcatgt ctggatcaac tggataactc
    10021 aagctaacca aaatcatccc aaacttccca ccccataccc tattaccact gccaattacc
    10081 tgtggtttca tttactctaa acctgtgatt cctctgaatt attttcattt taaagaaatt
    10141 gtatttgtta aatatgtact acaaacttag tagttggaag ggctaattca ctcccaaaga
    10201 agacaagata tccttgatct gtggatctac cacacacaag gctacttccc tgattagcag
    10261 aactacacac cagggccagg ggtcagatat ccactgacct ttggatggtg ctacaagcta
    10321 gtaccagttg agccagataa ggtagaagag gccaataaag gagagaacac cagcttgtta
    10381 caccctgtga gcctgcatgg gatggatgac ccggagagag aagtgttaga gtggaggttt
    10441 gacagccgcc tagcatttca tcacgtggcc cgagagctgc atccggagta cttcaagaac
    10501 tgctgatatc gagcttgcta caagggactt tccgctgggg actttccagg gaggcgtggc
    10561 ctgggcggga ctggggagtg gcgagccctc agatcctgca tataagcagc tgctttttgc
    10621 ctgtactggg tctctctggt tagaccagat ctgagcctgg gagctctctg gctaactagg
    10681 gaacccactg cttaagcctc aataaagctt gccttgagtg cttcaagtag tgtgtgcccg
    10741 tctgttgtgt gactctggta actagagatc cctcagaccc ttttagtcag tgtggaaaat
    10801 ctctagcagt ggcgcccgaa cagggacttg aaagcgaaag ggaaaccaga ggagctctct
    10861 cgacgcagga ctcggcttgc tgaagcgcgc acggcaagag gcgaggggcg gcgactggtg
    10921 agtacgccaa aaattttgac tagcggaggc tagaaggaga gagatgggtg cgagagcgtc
    10981 agtattaagc gggggagaat tagatcgcga tgggaaaaaa ttcggttaag gccaggggga
    11041 aagaaaaaat ataaattaaa acatatagta tgggcaagca gggagctaga acgattcgca
    11101 gttaatcctg gcctgttaga aacatcagaa ggctgtagac aaatactggg acagctacaa
    11161 ccatcccttc agacaggatc agaagaactt agatcattat ataatacagt agcaaccctc
    11221 tattgtgtgc atcaaaggat agagataaaa gacaccaagg aagctttaga caagatagag
    11281 gaagagcaaa acaaaagtaa gaccaccgca cagcaagcgg ccggccgctg atcttcagac
    11341 ctggaggagg agatatgagg gacaattgga gaagtgaatt atataaatat aaagtagtaa
    11401 aaattgaacc attaggagta gcacccacca aggcaaagag aagagtggtg cagagagaaa
    11461 aaagagcagt gggaatagga gctttgttcc ttgggttctt gggagcagca ggaagcacta
    11521 tgggcgcagc gtcaatgacg ctgacggtac aggccagaca attattgtct ggtatagtgc
    11581 agcagcagaa caatttgctg agggctattg aggcgcaaca gcatctgttg caactcacag
    11641 tctggggcat caagcagctc caggcaagaa tcctggctgt ggaaagatac ctaaaggatc
    11701 aacagctcct ggggatttgg ggttgctctg gaaaactcat ttgcaccact gctgtgcctt
    11761 ggaatgctag ttggagtaat aaatctctgg aacagatttg gaatcacacg acctggatgg
    11821 agtgggacag agaaattaac aattacacaa gcttaataca ctccttaatt gaagaatcgc
    11881 aaaaccagca agaaaagaat gaacaagaat tattggaatt agataaatgg gcaagtttgt
    11941 ggaattggtt taacataaca aattggctgt ggtatataaa attattcata atgatagtag
    12001 gaggcttggt aggtttaaga atagtttttg ctgtactttc tatagtgaat agagttaggc
    12061 agggatattc accattatcg tttcagaccc acctcccaac cccgagggga cccgacaggc
    12121 cc
//
