>Addgene plasmid #116240 | pHAGE-EGFR-E709A | depositor partial sequence | sequence record 219113 | insert
ATGCGACCCTCCGGGACGGCCGGGGCAGCGCTCCTGGCGCTGCTGGCTGCGCTCTGCCCGGCGAGTCGGG
CTCTGGAGGAAAAGAAAGTTTGCCAAGGCACGAGTAACAAGCTCACGCAGTTGGGCACTTTTGAAGATCA
TTTTCTCAGCCTCCAGAGGATGTTCAATAACTGTGAGGTGGTCCTTGGGAATTTGGAAATTACCTATGTG
CAGAGGAATTATGATCTTTCCTTCTTAAAGACCATCCAGGAGGTGGCTGGTTATGTCCTCATTGCCCTCA
ACACAGTGGAGCGAATTCCTTTGGAAAACCTGCAGATCATCAGAGGAAATATGTACTACGAAAATTCCTA
TGCCTTAGCAGTCTTATCTAACTATGATGCAAATAAAACCGGACTGAAGGAGCTGCCCATGAGAAATTTA
CAGGAAATCCTGCATGGCGCCGTGCGGTTCAGCAACAACCCTGCCCTGTGCAACGTGGAGAGCATCCAGT
GGCGGGACATAGTCAGCAGTGACTTTCTCAGCAACATGTCGATGGACTTCCAGAACCACCTGGGCAGCTG
CCAAAAGTGTGATCCAAGCTGTCCCAATGGGAGCTGCTGGGGTGCAGGAGAGGAGAACTGCCAGAAACTG
ACCAAAATCATCTGTGCCCAGCAGTGCTCCGGGCGCTGCCGTGGCAAGTCCCCCAGTGACTGCTGCCACA
ACCAGTGTGCTGCAGGCTGCACAGGCCCCCGGGAGAGCGACTGCCTGGTCTGCCGCAAATTCCGAGACGA
AGCCACGTGCAAGGACACCTGCCCCCCACTCATGCTCTACAACCCCACCACGTACCAGATGGATGTGAAC
CCCGAGGGCAAATACAGCTTTGGTGCCACCTGCGTGAAGAAGTGTCCCCGTAATTATGTGGTGACAGATC
ACGGCTCGTGCGTCCGAGCCTGTGGGGCCGACAGCTATGAGATGGAGGAAGACGGCGTCCGCAAGTGTAA
GAAGTGCGAAGGGCCTTGCCGCAAAGTGTGTAACGGAATAGGTATTGGTGAATTTAAAGACTCACTCTCC
ATAAATGCTACGAATATTAAACACTTCAAAAACTGCACCTCCATCAGTGGCGATCTCCACATCCTGCCGG
TGGCATTTAGGGGTGACTCCTTCACACATACTCCTCCTCTGGATCCACAGGAACTGGATATTCTGAAAAC
CGTAAAGGAAATCACAGGGTTTTTGCTGATTCAGGCTTGGCCTGAAAACAGGACGGACCTCCATGCCTTT
GAGAACCTAGAAATCATACGCGGCAGGACCAAGCAACATGGTCAGTTTTCTCTTGCAGTCGTCAGCCTGA
ACATAACATCCTTGGGATTACGCTCCCTCAAGGAGATAAGTGATGGAGATGTGATAATTTCAGGAAACAA
AAATTTGTGCTATGCAAATACAATAAACTGGAAAAAACTGTTTGGGACCTCCGGTCAGAAAACCAAAATT
ATAAGCAACAGAGGTGAAAACAGCTGCAAGGCCACAGGCCAGGTCTGCCATGCCTTGTGCTCCCCCGAGG
GCTGCTGGGGCCCGGAGCCCAGGGACTGCGTCTCTTGCCGGAATGTCAGCCGAGGCAGGGAATGCGTGGA
CAAGTGCAACCTTCTGGAGGGTGAGCCAAGGGAGTTTGTGGAGAACTCTGAGTGCATACAGTGCCACCCA
GAGTGCCTGCCTCAGGCCATGAACATCACCTGCACAGGACGGGGACCAGACAACTGTATCCAGTGTGCCC
ACTACATTGACGGCCCCCACTGCGTCAAGACCTGCCCGGCAGGAGTCATGGGAGAAAACAACACCCTGGT
CTGGAAGTACGCAGACGCCGGCCATGTGTGCCACCTGTGCCATCCAAACTGCACCTACGGATGCACTGGG
CCAGGTCTTGAAGGCTGTCCAACGAATGGGCCTAAGATCCCGTCCATCGCCACTGGGATGGTGGGGGCCC
TCCTCTTGCTGCTGGTGGTGGCCCTGGGGATCGGCCTCTTCATGCGAAGGCGCCACATCGTTCGGAAGCG
CACGCTGCGGAGGCTGCTGCAGGAGAGGGAGCTTGTGGAGCCTCTTACACCCAGTGGAGAAGCTCCCAAC
CAAGCTCTCTTGAGGATCTTGAAGGCAACTGAATTCAAAAAGATCAAAGTGCTGGGCTCCGGTGCGTTCG
GCACGGTGTATAAGGGACTCTGGATCCCAGAAGGTGAGAAAGTTAAAATTCCCGTCGCTATCAAGGAATT
AAGAGAAGCAACATCTCCGAAAGCCAACAAGGAAATCCTCGATGAAGCCTACGTGATGGCCAGCGTGGAC
AACCCCCACGTGTGCCGCCTGCTGGGCATCTGCCTCACCTCCACCGTGCAGCTCATCACGCAGCTCATGC
CCTTCGGCTGCCTCCTGGACTATGTCCGGGAACACAAAGACAATATTGGCTCCCAGTACCTGCTCAACTG
GTGTGTGCAGATCGCAAAGGGCATGAACTACTTGGAGGACCGTCGCTTGGTGCACCGCGACCTGGCAGCC
AGGAACGTACTGGTGAAAACACCGCAGCATGTCAAGATCACAGATTTTGGGCTGGCCAAACTGCTGGGTG
CGGAAGAGAAAGAATACCATGCAGAAGGAGGCAAAGTGCCTATCAAGTGGATGGCATTGGAATCAATTTT
ACACAGAATCTATACCCACCAGAGTGATGTCTGGAGCTACGGGGTGACCGTTTGGGAGTTGATGACCTTT
GGATCCAAGCCATATGACGGAATCCCTGCCAGCGAGATCTCCTCCATCCTGGAGAAAGGAGAACGCCTCC
CTCAGCCACCCATATGTACCATCGATGTCTACATGATCATGGTCAAGTGCTGGATGATAGACGCAGATAG
TCGCCCAAAGTTCCGTGAGTTGATCATCGAATTCTCCAAAATGGCCCGAGACCCCCAGCGCTACCTTGTC
ATTCAGGGGGATGAAAGAATGCATTTGCCAAGTCCTACAGACTCCAACTTCTACCGTGCCCTGATGGATG
AAGAAGACATGGACGACGTGGTGGATGCCGACGAGTACCTCATCCCACAGCAGGGCTTCTTCAGCAGCCC
CTCCACGTCACGGACTCCCCTCCTGAGCTCTCTGAGTGCAACCAGCAACAATTCCACCGTGGCTTGCATT
GATAGAAATGGGCTGCAAAGCTGTCCCATCAAGGAAGACAGCTTCTTGCAGCGATACAGCTCAGACCCCA
CAGGCGCCTTGACTGAGGACAGCATAGACGACACCTTCCTCCCAGTGCCTGAATACATAAACCAGTCCGT
TCCCAAAAGGCCCGCTGGCTCTGTGCAGAATCCTGTCTATCACAATCAGCCTCTGAACCCCGCGCCCAGC
AGAGACCCACACTACCAGGACCCCCACAGCACTGCAGTGGGCAACCCCGAGTATCTCAACACTGTCCAGC
CCACCTGTGTCAACAGCACATTCGACAGCCCTGCCCACTGGGCCCAGAAAGGCAGCCACCAAATTAGCCT
GGACAACCCTGACTACCAGCAGGACTTCTTTCCCAAGGAAGCCAAGCCAAATGGCATCTTTAAGGGCTCC
ACAGCTGAAAATGCAGAATACCTAAGGGTCGCGCCACAAAGCAGTGAATTTATTGGAGCATGA
